>Addgene plasmid #244896 | pHygGB16 | addgene full sequence | sequence record 485985 | Addgene NGS Result
ATCCCGCTTTCCAGTCGGGAAACCTGTCGTGCCAGCTGCATTAATGAATCGGCCAACGCGCGGGGAGAGG
CGGTTTGCGTATTGGGCGAATTCCGCTTCCTCGCTCACTGACTCGCTGCGCTCGGTCGTTCGGCTGCGGC
GAGCGGTATCAGCTCACTCAAAGGCGGTAATACGGTTATCCACAGAATCAGGGGATAACGCAGGAAAGAA
CATGTGAGCAAAAGGCCAGCAAAAGGCCAGGAACCGTAAAAAGGCCGCGTTGCTGGCGTTTTTCCATAGG
CTCCGCCCCCCTGACGAGCATCACAAAAATCGACGCTCAAGTCAGAGGTGGCGAAACCCGACAGGACTAT
AAAGATACCAGGCGTTTCCCCCTGGAAGCTCCCTCGTGCGCTCTCCTGTTCCGACCCTGCCGCTTACCGG
ATACCTGTCCGCCTTTCTCCCTTCGGGAAGCGTGGCGCTTTCTCATAGCTCACGCTGTAGGTATCTCAGT
TCGGTGTAGGTCGTTCGCTCCAAGCTGGGCTGTGTGCACGAACCCCCCATTCAGCCCGACCGCTGCGCCT
TATCCGGTAACTATCGTCTTGAGTCCAACCCGGTAAGACACGACTTATCGCCACTGGCAGCAGCCACTGG
TAACAGGATTAGCAGAGCGAGGTATGTAGGCGGTGCTACAGAGTTCTTGAAGTGGTGGCCTAACTACGGC
TACACTAGAAGAACAGTATTTGGTATCTGCGCTCTGCTGAAGCCAGTTACCTTCGGAAAAAGAGTTGGTA
GCTCTTGATCCGGCAAACAAACCACCGCTGGTAGCGGTGGTTTTTTTGTTTGCAAGCAGCAGATTACGCG
CAGAAAAAAAGGATCTCAAGAAGATCCTTTGATCTTTTCTACGGGGTCTGACGCTCAGTGGAACGAAAAC
TCACGTTAAGGGATTTTGGTCATGAGATTATCAAAAAGGATCTTCACCTAGATCCTTTTAAATTAAAAAT
GAAGTTTTAAATCAATCTAAAGTATATATGAGTAAACTTGGTCTGACAGTTACCAATGCTTAATCAGTGA
GGCACCTATCTCAGCGATCTGTCTATTTCGTTCATCCATAGTTGCCTGACTCCCCGTCGTGTAGATAACT
ACGATACGGGAGGGCTTACCATCTGGCCCCAGTGCTGCAATGATACCGCGAGATCCACGCTCACCGGCTC
CAGATTTATCAGCAATAAACCAGCCAGCCGGAAGGGCCGAGCGCAGAAGTGGTCCTGCAACTTTATCCGC
CTCCATCCAGTCTATTAATTGTTGCCGGGAAGCTAGAGTAAGTAGTTCGCCAGTTAATAGTTTGCGCAAC
GTTGTTGCCATTGCTACAGGCATCGTGGTGTCACGCTCGTCGTTTGGTATGGCTTCATTCAGCTCCGGTT
CCCAACGATCAAGGCGAGTTACATGATCCCCCATGTTGTGCAAAAAAGCGGTTAGCTCCTTCGGTCCTCC
GATCGTTGTCAGAAGTAAGTTGGCCGCAGTGTTATCACTCATGGTTATGGCAGCACTGCATAATTCTCTT
ACTGTCATGCCATCCGTAAGATGCTTTTCTGTGACTGGTGAGTACTCAACCAAGTCATTCTGAGAATAGT
GTATGCGGCGACCGAGTTGCTCTTGCCCGGCGTCAATACGGGATAATACCGCGCCACATAGCAGAACTTT
AAAAGTGCTCATCATTGGAAAACGTTCTTCGGGGCGAAAACTCTCAAGGATCTTACCGCTGTTGAGATCC
AGTTCGATGTAACCCACTCGTGCACCCAACTGATCTTCAGCATCTTTTACTTTCACCAGCGTTTCTGGGT
GAGCAAAAACAGGAAGGCAAAATGCCGCAAAAAAGGGAATAAGGGCGACACGGAAATGTTGAATACTCAT
ACTCTTCCTTTTTCAATATTATTGAAGCATTTATCAGGGTTATTGTCTCATGAGCGGATACATATTTGAA
TGTATTTAGAAAAATAAACAAATAGGGGTTCCGCGCACATTTCCCCGAAAAGTGCCACCTAAATTGTAAG
CGTTAATATTTTGTTAAAATTCGCGTTAAATTTTTGTTAAATCAGCTCATTTTTTAACCAATAGGCCGAA
ATCGGCAAAATCCCTTATAAATCAAAAGAATAGACCGAGATAGGGT
[37 nt withheld, positions 2147-2183]
AAAGAACGTGGACTCCAACGTCAAAGG
[49 nt withheld, positions 2211-2259]
T
[91 nt withheld, positions 2261-2351]
G
[124 nt withheld, positions 2353-2476]
CGTCGGAGCTCATAACTTCGTATAGCATACATTATACGAAGTTATGCGGCCGCTCTAGAACTAGTGGCTG
ACATCCAGTAGACGGAGGCTCAATTGAAAGTAAATATTCCCTGTGTTTAATTGTTATTGTTGTGGTGGAT
AATAGATATTTAATCTGCCAAAATGTGTTCTTTTTACATAGCTGATCAATTTCCAGATATATCGAGACTT
GATGTCATTCCTGGATGAATCGTCTAATGGTGTTAAACCTGATTTGATTAGTTGTCTCTTTGTCGTATTA
GAGTGGATGAGTTCATCCAGTTGTTGAAAAAATGTTCTTATTGTGAAGAAAAACTAATTCGTAGAACCTA
GTGGAACCGAAGAGCCTGCAGGTAACCACGCGTTGCATGCTCTTCCGTACGTACCGTCGACGATGTAGGT
CACGGTCTCGAAGCCGCGGTGCGGGTGCCAGGGCGTGCCCTTGGGCTCCCCGGGCGCGTACTCCACCTCA
CCCATCTGGTCCATCATGATGAACGGGTCGAGGTGGCGGTAGTTGATCCCGGCGAACGCGCGGCGCACCG
GGAAGCCCTCGCCCTCGAAACCGCTGGGCGCGGTGGTCACGGTGAGCACGGGACGTGCGACGGCGTCGGC
GGGTGCGGATACGCGGGGCAGCGTCAGCGGGTTCTCGACGGTCACGGCGGGCATGTCGACACTTAAGCGA
CGTAACGTGAGATAGGCGGAACACCGGGAAGTTCCTATACTATTTGAAGAATAGGAACTTCTGCAGGAAT
TCGATATCGGTGAAGTTCCTATTCTCTAGAAAGTATAGGAACTTCAAAATGGGATCCCCAAAGAAGAAGC
GTAAGGTGTCGATGAGTAAAGGAGAAGAATTGTTCACTGGAGTTGTCCCAATCCTCGTCGAGCTCGACGG
AGACGTCAACGGACACAAGTTCTCCGTCTCCGGAGAGGGAGAGGGAGACGCCACCTACGGAAAGCTCACC
CTCAAGTTCATCTGCACCACCGGAAAGCTCCCAGTCCCATGGCCAACCCTCGTCACCACCTTCTGCTACG
GAGTCCAATGCTTCTCCCGTTACCCAGACCACATGAAGCGTCACGACTTCTTCAAGTCCGCCATGCCAGA
GGGATACGTCCAAGAGCGTACCATCTTCTTCAAGGTAAGTTTAAACATATATATACTAACTACTGATTAT
TTAAATTTTCAGGACGACGGAAACTACAAGACCCGTGCCGAGGTCAAGTTCGAGGGAGACACCCTCGTCA
ACCGTATCGAGCTCAAGGTAAGTTTAAACAGTTCGGTACTAACTAACCATACATATTTAAATTTTCAGGG
AATCGACTTCAAGGAGGACGGAAACATCCTCGGACACAAGCTCGAGTACAACTACAACTCCCACAACGTC
TACATCATGGCCGACAAGCAAAAGAACGGAATCAAGGTCAACTTCAAGGTAAGTTTAAACATGATTTTAC
TAACTAACTAATCTGATTTAAATTTTCAGATCCGTCACAACATCGAGGACGGATCCGTCCAACTCGCCGA
CCACTACCAACAAAACACCCCAATCGGAGACGGACCAGTCCTCCTCCCAGACAACCACTACCTCTCCACC
CAATCCGCCCTCTCCAAGGACCCAAACGAGAAGCGTGACCACATGGTCCTCCTCGAGTTCGTCACCGCCG
CCGGAATCACCCACGGAATGGACGAGCTCTACAAGGCCTCCCGTCGTCGTAAGGCCAACCCAACCAAGCT
CTCCGAGAACGCCAAGAAGCTCGCCAAGTAGATCAACTGCTCTAATTCCATCTCGTTTCTCTCTTTTCTT
TCAATCTCTTTACCCGTTTCTCTTCCCCTACGTCCCCCAAACCTACCACTGCACAGTAACACATACACAT
TCAACGTGTCACAATAAAAGCCCATCAACACCTTCTCTGTTGTTTTTTTTCTTCAAATGCATTTTTTTCA
CTTTGTTTAATAATTTTTACGCATCGGATTTGTAGGATAGTGGAAATTTGTCCTTCAATGCTTCAATTGA
TTCGACACTTCTCAATATTTTTGATCAATAAACCATTGATTTTCTATTTAGAAGAAGATCACTGTAAATA
ACACCAAAAACATCACAGCAAAAAAACTCCCACTCAATTATATTACTGTTTTTATTGAAACTAGAATAAA
TTTGAAAATCTTCAAAGCATACACAATTAAAAAAAACGAAAAAAGAAAAAGTCCCGTTGATTCTCAAACT
TAAATTTTTAAACTTGTCTGAACCATGTTGTAAGTTTGTAAAAGTTTCCCAGTTGTCCTCGAACAGGTCT
AAAAATTGCGGTCATAAACTGAAACGTAACATATGATAAGGTATTTTGTGTGCGGTTTTTTCTATGATGT
TTCAAAAAAATTTATCAGAAGTAAAAAACATAAGAAGTGTACACAGAACATTGTGTAGATTTTGGGATAG
AATTATTATTAATGGGGGGAGGGAGCACAATTTTTTTCGACTTTTTATTACGAATTAATTCTATTTTTGA
ATCTACACAATTTCATTGTTAGAGGTGACTTAAAAGAAGCTAAAAAACAAAGAAATTAAGAGAAGTTTTT
TGATAATAACAAAAATAGGGGGTGGGAGCACAGGGAGAAAGAGCATGTAGGGATGTTGAAGAGTAATTGG
ACCCACTTTGTACAAGAAAGCTGGGTCTATTCCTTTGCCCTCGGACGAGTGCTGGGGCGTCGGTTTCCAC
TATCGGCGAGTACTTCTACACAGCCATCGGTCCAGACGGCCGCGCTTCTGCGGGCGATTTGTGTACGCCC
GACAGTCCCGGCTCCGGATCGGACGATTGCGTCGCATCGACCCTGCGCCCAAGCTGCATCATCGAAATTG
CCGTCAACCAAGCTCTGATAGAGTTGGTCAAGACCAATGCGGAGCATATACGCCCGGAGCCGCGGCGATC
CTGCAAGCTCCGGATGCCTCCGCTCGAAGTAGCGCGTCTGCTGCTCCATACAAGCCAACCACGGCCTCCA
GAAGAAGATGTTGGCGACCTCGTATTGGGAATCCCCGAACATCGCCTCGCTCCAGTCAATGACCGCTGTT
ATGCGGCCATTGTCCGTCAGGACATTGTTGGAGCCGAAATCCGCGTGCACGAGGTGCCGGACTTCGGGGC
AGTCCTCGGCCCAAAGCATCAGCTCATCGAGAGCCTGCGCGACGGACGCACTGACGGTGTCGTCCATCAC
AGTTTGCCAGTGATACACATGGGGATCAGCAATCGCGCATATGAAATCACGCCATGTAGTGTATTGACCG
ATTCCTTGCGGTCCGAATGGGCCGAACCCGCTCGTCTGGCTAAGATCGGCCGCAGCGATCGCATCCATGG
CCTCCGCGACCGGCTGCAGAACAGCGGGCAGTTCGGTTTCAGGCAGGTCTTGCAACGTGACACCCTGTGC
ACGGCGGGAGATGCAATAGGTCAGGCTCTCGCTGAATTCCCCAATGTCAAGCACTTCCGGAATCGGGAGC
GCGGCCGATGCAAAGTGCCGATAAACATAACGATCTTTGTAGAAACCATCGGCGCAGCTATTTACCCGCA
GGACATATCCACGCCCTCCTACATCGAAGCTGAAAGCACGAGATTCTTCGCCCTCCGAGAGCTGCATCAG
GTCGGAGACGCTGTCGAACTTTTCGATCAGAAACTTCTCGACAGACGTCGCGGTGAGTTCAGGCTTTTTC
ATGGAGCCTGCTTTTTTGTACAAACTTGCGGCACCGCCTGACATATTACCTTAAAATTCAAAAATTAATT
TCAGATCAGTCATAACCAAGAAAACAAAATAAACGTTAGGACAGAAAATTCAAATTAATTAAAAATTATG
CTGAATAAGAAAATTACATGCAAAGCCTTATTTTCCTCATAGAAACAGTTGAATAACATATTTTTTAATT
GAAAACATAGCAAAATTCGTGGTAAAATTTGTCAAAACCTTGGAAAAAATCGAAAAAAGAACATTTCCCG
ATGCATTTTCCTATTTCTCGTTGCCGACAACGTATAAACGTTGAATACTCAGTCAACGAATTTGGCTGCT
GGCTTGGACTCTCGCACGGAAGAGACGCGTGTGTAGATTTACGACGAAAGCAAAAATG
Features (pLannotate 1.2.2; 15 found; start..end, strand, type, name):
      3..88      -  CDS            lacI (fragment): lac repressor; lacI; The lac repressor binds to the lac operator to inhibit transcription in E. coli. This inhibition can be relieved by adding lactose or isopropyl-β-D-thiogalactopyranoside (IPTG).
    271..859     -  rep_origin     ori: high-copy-number ColE1/pMB1/pBR322/pUC origin of replication
   1030..1890    -  CDS            AmpR: β-lactamase; bla; confers resistance to ampicillin, carbenicillin, and related antibiotics
   1891..1995    -  promoter       AmpR promoter: bla
   2048..2476    -  rep_origin     f1 ori (sequence partly withheld): f1 bacteriophage origin of replication; arrow indicates direction of (+) strand synthesis
   2488..2521    +  protein_bind   loxP: Cre-mediated recombination occurs in the 8-bp core sequence (GCATACAT). Cre recombinase
   2522..2543    +  misc_feature   MCS (fragment): pBluescript multiple cloning site
   2903..2972    +  protein_bind   attB: attB site for the φC31 integrase (Groth et al., 2000) phage φC31 integrase
   3237..3254    +  misc_feature   MCS (fragment): pBluescript multiple cloning site
   3258..3291    +  protein_bind   FRT (minimal): supports FLP-mediated excision but not integration (Turan and Bode, 2011) FLP recombinase from the Saccharomyces cerevisiae 2μ plasmid
   3349..4191    +  CDS            mEGFP (fragment): monomeric enhanced GFP, optimized with synthetic introns for expression in C. elegans
   4195..4254    +  CDS            EGL-13 NLS (fragment): nuclear localization signal from the C. elegans EGL-13 transcription factor (Lyssenko et al., 2007)
   5139..5159    +  protein_bind   attB2: mutant version of attB; core recombination site for the Gateway® BP reaction BP Clonase™
   5163..6188    -  CDS            HygR: aminoglycoside phosphotransferase from E. coli; aph(4)-Ia; confers resistance to hygromycin
   6194..6214    -  protein_bind   attB1: mutant version of attB; core recombination site for the Gateway® BP reaction BP Clonase™
