[The description below was written by a language model from this plasmid's Addgene catalogue record and pLannotate feature annotations shown in this document.]
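Description:
pHygGB16 is an empty-backbone *C. elegans* integration vector built on pBluescript II SK(+), with the backbone's SapI site removed. It is designed for rapid recombination-mediated cassette exchange (RMCE) and carries an added φC31 attB site for recombination-mediated homolog exchange (RMHE). In *E. coli* it replicates from the high-copy ColE1/pUC origin and is selected with ampicillin through the bla gene and its promoter. The f1 phage origin from the parent phagemid is also retained. The sequenced plasmid is about 6.6 kb.

The worm-specific portion was put together by multi-insert Golden Gate assembly. According to the record it comprises a loxP site, a multiple cloning site for inserting a transgene of interest, FRT3 and FRT sites, a hygromycin resistance gene driven by the rps-0 promoter with an unc-54 3' UTR, and an nls-GFP marker with a myo-2 3' UTR. The feature table confirms the loxP site next to MCS remnants, the φC31 attB site, one minimal FRT and an intron-containing worm-optimised mEGFP fused to the EGL-13 nuclear localisation signal. It also shows HygR on the opposite strand, flanked by Gateway attB1/attB2 core sequences. The automated annotation did not pick up the rps-0 promoter, the UTRs or a second FRT-type site. No promoter is listed for the GFP, and the record does not say how it becomes expressed.

The recombinase sites presumably let the cassette be swapped into a compatible genomic landing site. Hygromycin resistance then selects integrants and nuclear GFP marks them visually. The attB site offers a φC31 integrase target, which the associated publication title links to creating and manipulating bipartite expression transgenes.
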