Addgene plasmid #244896: pHygGB16
Purpose: (Empty Backbone) hygR selection nls-GFP marked rapid RMCE integration vector with an attB site for RMHE
Depositing lab: Michael Nonet. Depositing organization: Washington University in Saint Louis. Publication: Creation and manipulation of bipartite expression transgenes in C. elegans using phiC31 recombinase. Nonet ML. Genetics. 2026 Jul 6:iyag166. doi: 10.1093/genetics/iyag166. PubMed 42405870.
Backbone
  Vector backbone: pBluescript II SK (+)
  Backbone size (bp): 3000
  Modifications to backbone: 1) Removal of SapI site in pBluescript II SK (+), 2) Addition of a loxP site, MCS, FRT3 site, FRT site, rps-0 promoter, hygromycin resistance gene, unc-54 3' UTR, nls-GFP fluorescent protein and myo-2 3' UTR, 3) addition of attB site all via multi-insert Golden Gate Assembly.
  Vector type: Worm Expression ; Recombination Mediated Cassette Exchange; Recombination Mediated Homolog Exchange
  Selectable markers: Hygromycin
Growth in bacteria
  Bacterial resistance: Ampicillin, 100 μg/mL
  Growth temperature: 37°C
  Growth strain: DH5alpha
  Copy number: High Copy
Gene/Insert
  Cloning method: Gateway Cloning
Terms and licenses: Academic/Nonprofit Terms; Industry Terms: Not Available to Industry
Depositor comments: Please visit https://doi.org/10.1101/2024.03.01.583017 for the bioRxiv preprint.
How to cite: pHygGB16 was a gift from Michael Nonet (Addgene plasmid # 244896 ; http://n2t.net/addgene:244896 ; RRID:Addgene_244896)
